>Addgene plasmid #157841 | ND6-DdCBE-right side TALE | addgene full sequence | sequence record 307664 | Addgene NGS Result
GACGGATCGGGAGATCTCCCGATCCCCTATGGTGCACTCTCAGTACAATCTGCTCTGATGCCGCATAGTT
AAGCCAGTATCTGCTCCCTGCTTGTGTGTTGGAGGTCGCTGAGTAGTGCGCGAGCAAAATTTAAGCTACA
ACAAGGCAAGGCTTGACCGACAATTGCATGAAGAATCTGCTTAGGGTTAGGCGTTTTGCGCTGCTTCGCG
ATGTACGGGCCAGATATACGCGTTGACATTGATTATTGACTAGTTATTAATAGTAATCAATTACGGGGTC
ATTAGTTCATAGCCCATATATGGAGTTCCGCGTTACATAACTTACGGTAAATGGCCCGCCTGGCTGACCG
CCCAACGACCCCCGCCCATTGACGTCAATAATGACGTATGTTCCCATAGTAACGCCAATAGGGACTTTCC
ATTGACGTCAATGGGTGGAGTATTTACGGTAAACTGCCCACTTGGCAGTACATCAAGTGTATCATATGCC
AAGTACGCCCCCTATTGACGTCAATGACGGTAAATGGCCCGCCTGGCATTATGCCCAGTACATGACCTTA
TGGGACTTTCCTACTTGGCAGTACATCTACGTATTAGTCATCGCTATTACCATGGTGATGCGGTTTTGGC
AGTACATCAATGGGCGTGGATAGCGGTTTGACTCACGGGGATTTCCAAGTCTCCACCCCATTGACGTCAA
TGGGAGTTTGTTTTGGCACCAAAATCAACGGGACTTTCCAAAATGTCGTAACAACTCCGCCCCATTGACG
CAAATGGGCGGTAGGCGTGTACGGTGGGAGGTCTATATAAGCAGAGCTCTCTGGCTAACTAGAGAACCCA
CTGCTTACTGGCTTATCGAAATTAATACGACTCACTATAGGGAGACCCAAGCTGGCTAGCACCATGGCCT
CCGTTCTGACCCCGCTGCTGCTGCGTGGCCTGACCGGCTCCGCTCGTCGTCTGCCAGTTCCGCGTGCGAA
AATCCATTCCCTGGACTACAAAGACCATGACGGTGATTATAAAGATCATGACATCGATTACAAGGATGAC
GATGACAAGATGGACATCGCGGATCTGCGTACCCTGGGTTACAGCCAGCAGCAGCAGGAGAAGATCAAGC
CAAAGGTGCGCAGCACCGTGGCCCAGCACCATGAAGCTCTGGTGGGTCACGGCTTCACCCACGCGCACAT
CGTGGCTCTGAGCCAGCACCCAGCCGCGCTGGGTACCGTGGCCGTGAAATATCAGGACATGATTGCTGCC
CTGCCAGAGGCTACCCATGAAGCGATTGTGGGTGTGGGCAAGAGAGGAGCCGGTGCTCGTGCGCTGGAGG
CCCTGCTGACCGTGGCCGGTGAACTGCGTGGCCCGCCGCTGCAGCTGGATACCGGCCAGCTGCTGAAAAT
CGCGAAACGTGGCGGTGTGACCGCTGTGGAAGCTGTGCATGCCTGGCGTAATGCTCTGACCGGTGCCCCG
CTGAACCTGACCCCGCAGCAGGTGGTGGCTATTGCCAGCAACAACGGCGGTAAACAGGCTCTGGAAACCG
TGCAGCGCCTGCTGCCGGTGCTGTGCCAGGCTCATGGTCTGACCCCGGAGCAGGTGGTGGCGATCGCTAG
CAACATCGGCGGCAAGCAGGCTCTGGAGACCGTTCAGGCCCTGTTACCGGTGCTGTGCCAAGCCCATGGT
CTGACCCCGCAGCAAGTTGTGGCTATTGCCAGCAATGGCGGTGGCAAACAGGCGCTGGAGACCGTGCAGC
GTCTGTTGCCGGTGCTGTGCCAAGCCCATGGGCTGACCCCGCAGCAAGTGGTTGCCATCGCCAGCAACAA
CGGTGGCAAGCAGGCCCTGGAGACCGTTCAGCGCCTGTTACCGGTGCTGTGCCAGGCCCATGGCTTAACC
CCGCAGCAAGTTGTGGCCATCGCTAGCAACAACGGTGGCAAACAGGCTCTGGAGACTGTTCAGCGTCTGC
TTCCGGTGCTGTGCCAAGCGCATGGCCTGACCCCGGAACAAGTTGTTGCTATTGCCAGCCATGATGGTGG
CAAGCAGGCGCTGGAAACCGTTCAGCGCCTGCTTCCGGTGCTGTGCCAGGCGCATGGATTAACCCCGCAG
CAAGTGGTGGCCATCGCCAGCAATGGTGGCGGTAAACAGGCCCTGGAAACCGTTCAGCGTCTGTTACCGG
TGCTGTGCCAGGCCCATGGATTAACCCCGGAACAAGTTGTGGCTATTGCGTCCAATATCGGCGGCAAGCA
GGCGCTGGAAACTGTGCAGGCTCTGCTCCCGGTGCTGTGCCAGGCCCATGGGTTAACCCCGCAGCAGGTT
GTTGCCATTGCGAGCAACGGCGGTGGCAAACAGGCTCTGGAGACGGTTCAGCGCCTGCTCCCGGTGCTGT
GCCAGGCCCATGGTTTAACCCCGCAGCAGGTGGTTGCTATTGCTAGCAATGGCGGCGGCAAGCAGGCGCT
GGAAACGGTGCAGCGTCTGCTACCGGTGCTGTGCCAGGCACATGGCCTTACCCCGCAGCAAGTTGTGGCC
ATTGCTAGCAATGGCGGTGGCCGTCCGGCCCTGGAAAGCATTGTGGCGCAGCTGAGCCGTCCAGACCCGG
CCCTGGCGGCTCTGACCAATGATCACCTGGTGGCCCTGGCCTGCCTGGGTGGCCGTCCGGCTCTGGATGC
CGTGAAGAAAGGTCTGGGCGGATCCGCCATTCCAGTGAAGCGCGGCGCTACCGGTGAAACCAAAGTGTTT
ACCGGTAACAGCAACAGCCCGAAGAGCCCGACCAAAGGCGGTTGCTCTGGCGGCTCAACTAATCTGAGCG
ACATCATTGAGAAGGAGACTGGGAAACAGCTGGTCATTCAGGAGTCCATCCTGATGCTGCCTGAGGAGGT
GGAGGAAGTGATCGGCAACAAGCCAGAGTCTGACATCCTGGTGCACACCGCCTACGACGAGTCCACAGAT
GAGAATGTGATGCTGCTGACCTCTGACGCCCCCGAGTATAAGCCTTGGGCCCTGGTCATCCAGGATTCTA
ACGGCGAGAATAAGATCAAGATGCTGTGATAAGGGGTCTTTGTCCTCTGTACTGTCTCTCTCCTTGCCCC
TAACCCAAAAAGCTTCATTTTTCTGTGTAGGCTGCACAAGAGCCTTGATTGAAGATATATTCTTTCTGAA
CAGTATTTAAGGTTTCCAATAAAATGTACACCCCTCAGAACTTCTGAGGCGGAAAGAACCAGCTGGGGCT
CTAGGGGGTATCCCC
[124 nt withheld, positions 3236-3359]
C
[91 nt withheld, positions 3361-3451]
A
[49 nt withheld, positions 3453-3501]
CCTTTGACGTTGGAGTCCACGTTCTTT
[37 nt withheld, positions 3529-3565]
ACCCTATCTCGGTCTATTCTTTTGATTTATAAGGGATTTTGCCGATTTCGGCCTATTGGTTAAAAAATGA
GCTGATTTAACAAAAATTTAACGCGAATTAATTCTGTGGAATGTGTGTCAGTTAGGGTGTGGAAAGTCCC
CAGGCTCCCCAGCAGGCAGAAGTATGCAAAGCATGCATCTCAATTAGTCAGCAACCAGGTGTGGAAAGTC
CCCAGGCTCCCCAGCAGGCAGAAGTATGCAAAGCATGCATCTCAATTAGTCAGCAACCATAGTCCCGCCC
CTAACTCCGCCCATCCCGCCCCTAACTCCGCCCAGTTCCGCCCATTCTCCGCCCCATGGCTGACTAATTT
TTTTTATTTATGCAGAGGCCGAGGCCGCCTCTGCCTCTGAGCTATTCCAGAAGTAGTGAGGAGGCTTTTT
TGGAGGCCTAGGCTTTTGCAAAAAGCTCCCGGGAGCTTGTATATCCATTTTCGGATCTGATCAGCACGTG
TTGACAATTAATCATCGGCATAGTATATCGGCATAGTATAATACGACAAGGTGAGGAACTAAACCATGGC
CAAGCCTTTGTCTCAAGAAGAATCCACCCTCATTGAAAGAGCAACGGCTACAATCAACAGCATCCCCATC
TCTGAAGACTACAGCGTCGCCAGCGCAGCTCTCTCTAGCGACGGCCGCATCTTCACTGGTGTCAATGTAT
ATCATTTTACTGGGGGACCTTGTGCAGAACTCGTGGTGCTGGGCACTGCTGCTGCTGCGGCAGCTGGCAA
CCTGACTTGTATCGTCGCGATCGGAAATGAGAACAGGGGCATCTTGAGCCCCTGCGGACGGTGCCGACAG
GTGCTTCTCGATCTGCATCCTGGGATCAAAGCCATAGTGAAGGACAGTGATGGACAGCCGACGGCAGTTG
GGATTCGTGAATTGCTGCCCTCTGGTTATGTGTGGGAGGGCTAAGCACTTCGTGGCCGAGGAGCAGGACT
GACACGTGCTACGAGATTTCGATTCCACCGCCGCCTTCTATGAAAGGTTGGGCTTCGGAATCGTTTTCCG
GGACGCCGGCTGGATGATCCTCCAGCGCGGGGATCTCATGCTGGAGTTCTTCGCCCACCCCAACTTGTTT
ATTGCAGCTTATAATGGTTACAAATAAAGCAATAGCATCACAAATTTCACAAATAAAGCATTTTTTTCAC
TGCATTCTAGTTGTGGTTTGTCCAAACTCATCAATGTATCTTATCATGTCTGTATACCGTCGACCTCTAG
CTAGAGCTTGGCGTAATCATGGTCATAGCTGTTTCCTGTGTGAAATTGTTATCCGCTCACAATTCCACAC
AACATACGAGCCGGAAGCATAAAGTGTAAAGCCTGGGGTGCCTAATGAGTGAGCTAACTCACATTAATTG
CGTTGCGCTCACTGCCCGCTTTCCAGTCGGGAAACCTGTCGTGCCAGCTGCATTAATGAATCGGCCAACG
CGCGGGGAGAGGCGGTTTGCGTATTGGGCGCTCTTCCGCTTCCTCGCTCACTGACTCGCTGCGCTCGGTC
GTTCGGCTGCGGCGAGCGGTATCAGCTCACTCAAAGGCGGTAATACGGTTATCCACAGAATCAGGGGATA
ACGCAGGAAAGAACATGTGAGCAAAAGGCCAGCAAAAGGCCAGGAACCGTAAAAAGGCCGCGTTGCTGGC
GTTTTTCCATAGGCTCCGCCCCCCTGACGAGCATCACAAAAATCGACGCTCAAGTCAGAGGTGGCGAAAC
CCGACAGGACTATAAAGATACCAGGCGTTTCCCCCTGGAAGCTCCCTCGTGCGCTCTCCTGTTCCGACCC
TGCCGCTTACCGGATACCTGTCCGCCTTTCTCCCTTCGGGAAGCGTGGCGCTTTCTCATAGCTCACGCTG
TAGGTATCTCAGTTCGGTGTAGGTCGTTCGCTCCAAGCTGGGCTGTGTGCACGAACCCCCCGTTCAGCCC
GACCGCTGCGCCTTATCCGGTAACTATCGTCTTGAGTCCAACCCGGTAAGACACGACTTATCGCCACTGG
CAGCAGCCACTGGTAACAGGATTAGCAGAGCGAGGTATGTAGGCGGTGCTACAGAGTTCTTGAAGTGGTG
GCCTAACTACGGCTACACTAGAAGAACAGTATTTGGTATCTGCGCTCTGCTGAAGCCAGTTACCTTCGGA
AAAAGAGTTGGTAGCTCTTGATCCGGCAAACAAACCACCGCTGGTAGCGGTGGTTTTTTTGTTTGCAAGC
AGCAGATTACGCGCAGAAAAAAAGGATCTCAAGAAGATCCTTTGATCTTTTCTACGGGGTCTGACGCTCA
GTGGAACGAAAACTCACGTTAAGGGATTTTGGTCATGAGATTATCAAAAAGGATCTTCACCTAGATCCTT
TTAAATTAAAAATGAAGTTTTAAATCAATCTAAAGTATATATGAGTAAACTTGGTCTGACAGTTACCAAT
GCTTAATCAGTGAGGCACCTATCTCAGCGATCTGTCTATTTCGTTCATCCATAGTTGCCTGACTCCCCGT
CGTGTAGATAACTACGATACGGGAGGGCTTACCATCTGGCCCCAGTGCTGCAATGATACCGCGAGACCCA
CGCTCACCGGCTCCAGATTTATCAGCAATAAACCAGCCAGCCGGAAGGGCCGAGCGCAGAAGTGGTCCTG
CAACTTTATCCGCCTCCATCCAGTCTATTAATTGTTGCCGGGAAGCTAGAGTAAGTAGTTCGCCAGTTAA
TAGTTTGCGCAACGTTGTTGCCATTGCTACAGGCATCGTGGTGTCACGCTCGTCGTTTGGTATGGCTTCA
TTCAGCTCCGGTTCCCAACGATCAAGGCGAGTTACATGATCCCCCATGTTGTGCAAAAAAGCGGTTAGCT
CCTTCGGTCCTCCGATCGTTGTCAGAAGTAAGTTGGCCGCAGTGTTATCACTCATGGTTATGGCAGCACT
GCATAATTCTCTTACTGTCATGCCATCCGTAAGATGCTTTTCTGTGACTGGTGAGTACTCAACCAAGTCA
TTCTGAGAATAGTGTATGCGGCGACCGAGTTGCTCTTGCCCGGCGTCAATACGGGATAATACCGCGCCAC
ATAGCAGAACTTTAAAAGTGCTCATCATTGGAAAACGTTCTTCGGGGCGAAAACTCTCAAGGATCTTACC
GCTGTTGAGATCCAGTTCGATGTAACCCACTCGTGCACCCAACTGATCTTCAGCATCTTTTACTTTCACC
AGCGTTTCTGGGTGAGCAAAAACAGGAAGGCAAAATGCCGCAAAAAAGGGAATAAGGGCGACACGGAAAT
GTTGAATACTCATACTCTTCCTTTTTCAATATTATTGAAGCATTTATCAGGGTTATTGTCTCATGAGCGG
ATACATATTTGAATGTATTTAGAAAAATAAACAAATAGGGGTTCCGCGCACATTTCCCCGAAAAGTGCCA
CCTGACGTC
Features (pLannotate 1.2.2; 25 found; start..end, strand, type, name):
     28..80      -  misc_feature   bom (fragment): basis of mobility region from pBR322
    235..614     +  enhancer       CMV enhancer: human cytomegalovirus immediate early enhancer
    615..818     +  promoter       CMV promoter: human cytomegalovirus (CMV) immediate early promoter
    814..847     +  LTR            5' LTR (truncated) (fragment): truncated 5' long terminal repeat (LTR) from HIV-1
    863..881     +  promoter       T7 promoter: promoter for bacteriophage T7 RNA polymerase
    910..993     +  CDS            COX8A (fragment): COX8A_HUMAN - Also known as COX8, COX8L. Experimental evidence at protein level: Swiss-Prot protein existence level 1. Component of the cytochrome c oxidase, the last enzyme in the mitochondrial electron transport chain which drives oxidative phosphorylation. The respiratory chain contains 3 multisubunit complexes succinate dehydrogenase (complex II, CII), ubiquinol- cytochrome c oxidoreductase (cytochrome b-c1 complex, complex III, CIII) and cytochrome c oxidase (complex IV, CIV), that cooperate to transfer electrons derived from NADH and succinate to molecular oxygen, creating an electrochem
    994..1059    +  CDS            3xFLAG: three tandem FLAG® epitope tags, followed by an enterokinase cleavage site
   1072..1578    +  CDS            avrBs3 (fragment): AVRB3_XANEU - Experimental evidence at protein level: Swiss-Prot protein existence level 1. Avirulence protein. Acts as a transcription factor in C.annuum plants. In susceptible plants lacking the Bs3 resistance gene induces expression of a number of genes, including genes homologous to a family of auxin-induced genes, alpha-expansin genes, pectate lyase, anthocyanidin glucoside rhamnosyl transferase and at least one transcription factor, UPA20. Their expression leads to plant hypertrophy in mesophyll cells, probably mainly mediated by UPA20 (PubMed:17962565). In resistant plants induces the h
   2557..2703    +  CDS            avrBs3 (fragment): AVRB3_XANEU - Experimental evidence at protein level: Swiss-Prot protein existence level 1. Avirulence protein. Acts as a transcription factor in C.annuum plants. In susceptible plants lacking the Bs3 resistance gene induces expression of a number of genes, including genes homologous to a family of auxin-induced genes, alpha-expansin genes, pectate lyase, anthocyanidin glucoside rhamnosyl transferase and at least one transcription factor, UPA20. Their expression leads to plant hypertrophy in mesophyll cells, probably mainly mediated by UPA20 (PubMed:17962565). In resistant plants induces the h
   2788..3036    +  CDS            UGI: UNGI_BPPB2 - Experimental evidence at protein level: Swiss-Prot protein existence level 1. This protein binds specifically and reversibly to the host uracil-DNA glycosylase, preventing removal of uracil residues from PBS2 DNA by the host uracil-excision repair system. From Bacillus phage PBS2 (Bacteriophage PBS2).
   3194..3215    +  promoter       SV40 promoter (fragment): SV40 enhancer and early promoter
   3236..3664    +  rep_origin     f1 ori (sequence partly withheld): f1 bacteriophage origin of replication; arrow indicates direction of (+) strand synthesis
   3678..4007    +  promoter       SV40 promoter: SV40 enhancer and early promoter
   4055..4102    +  promoter       EM7 promoter: synthetic bacterial promoter&nbsp
   4121..4519    +  CDS            BSD: blasticidin S deaminase; Aspergillus terreus BSD; confers resistance to blasticidin
   4520..4547    +  CDS            BleoR (fragment): antibiotic-binding protein; Sh ble from Streptoalloteichus hindustanus; confers resistance to bleomycin, phleomycin, and Zeocin™
   4557..4682    +  CDS            ble (fragment): BLE_KLEPN - Experimental evidence at protein level: Swiss-Prot protein existence level 1. Binding protein with a strong affinity to the bleomycin family of antibiotics. Binds to CL990; an antimitotic-antibiotic compound. From Klebsiella pneumoniae.
   4677..4798    +  polyA_signal   SV40 poly(A) signal: SV40 polyadenylation signal
   4871..4887    -  protein_bind   lac operator: The lac repressor binds to the lac operator to inhibit transcription in E. coli. This inhibition can be relieved by adding lactose or isopropyl-β-D-thiogalactopyranoside (IPTG). lac repressor encoded by lacI
   4895..4925    -  promoter       lac promoter: promoter for the E. coli lac operon
   4940..4961    -  protein_bind   CAP binding site: CAP binding activates transcription in the presence of cAMP. E. coli catabolite activator protein
   4974..5066    -  CDS            lacI (fragment): lac repressor; lacI; The lac repressor binds to the lac operator to inhibit transcription in E. coli. This inhibition can be relieved by adding lactose or isopropyl-β-D-thiogalactopyranoside (IPTG).
   5249..5837    -  rep_origin     ori: high-copy-number ColE1/pMB1/pBR322/pUC origin of replication
   6008..6868    -  CDS            AmpR: β-lactamase; bla; confers resistance to ampicillin, carbenicillin, and related antibiotics
   6869..6973    -  promoter       AmpR promoter: bla
