[The description below was written by a language model from this plasmid's Addgene catalogue record and pLannotate feature annotations shown in this document.]
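Description:
ND6-DdCBE-right side TALE is a 7.0 kb mammalian expression plasmid on a pCMV backbone that encodes one half of a split, CRISPR-free mitochondrial cytosine base editor directed at the ND6 gene. It is propagated in E. coli through a high-copy ColE1/pUC-type origin with ampicillin selection (AmpR under its own bla promoter), and it also carries an f1 origin. Downstream of the editor cassette the annotation shows an SV40 promoter/EM7 promoter pair driving a blasticidin S deaminase gene followed by an SV40 poly(A) signal, which would allow blasticidin selection in mammalian cells. Short bleomycin-resistance, lacI and HIV-1 LTR matches are only fragments, probably backbone remnants.

The payload is driven by the CMV immediate-early enhancer and promoter, with a T7 promoter just upstream of the coding region. The open reading frame begins with the COX8A mitochondrial targeting sequence, which directs import of the protein into the mitochondrial matrix, followed by a 3xFLAG epitope for detection. Next comes the right-side TALE DNA-binding array; the feature table recognises its N- and C-terminal flanks as avrBs3-derived fragments, while the repeat region between them is unannotated. This is fused to the C-terminal portion of the DddA toxin deaminase domain split at G1397 (named in the record but not annotated) and to a UGI uracil glycosylase inhibitor, which protects the deaminated base from excision. The insert ends with the ATP5B 3'UTR. The DddA half is inactive alone, so the plasmid is meant to be co-expressed with the matching left-side TALE construct. Binding of both TALEs at adjacent sites reassembles the deaminase and installs C-to-T edits in mitochondrial DNA.
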