Addgene plasmid #157841: ND6-DdCBE-right side TALE
Purpose: expresses right-side TALE–DddAtox half of ND6-DdCBE in mammalian cells
Depositing lab: David Liu. Depositing organization: Broad Institute. Publication: A bacterial cytidine deaminase toxin enables CRISPR-free mitochondrial base editing. Mok BY, de Moraes MH, Zeng J, Bosch DE, Kotrys AV, Raguram A, Hsu F, Radey MC, Peterson SB, Mootha VK, Mougous JD, Liu DR. Nature. 2020 Jul 8. pii: 10.1038/s41586-020-2477-4. doi: 10.1038/s41586-020-2477-4. PubMed 32641830.
Backbone
  Vector backbone: pCMV
  Vector type: Mammalian Expression
Growth in bacteria
  Bacterial resistance: Ampicillin, 100 μg/mL
  Growth temperature: 37°C
  Growth strain: Mach1
  Copy number: Unknown
Gene/Insert
  Gene/Insert name: COX8A MTS–3xFLAG–ND6 right TALE–G1397 DddA-C–UGI–ATP5B 3'UTR
Terms and licenses: Academic/Nonprofit Terms; Industry Terms: Not Available to Industry
Depositor comments: The Broad Institute and the University of Washington have filed provisional patent applications on base-editing systems described in this study, listing B.Y.M., M.H.d.M., S.B.P., J.D.M. and D.R.L. as inventors
How to cite: ND6-DdCBE-right side TALE was a gift from David Liu (Addgene plasmid # 157841 ; http://n2t.net/addgene:157841 ; RRID:Addgene_157841)
